>Addgene plasmid #26019 | VinculinTS | addgene full sequence | sequence record 457354 | Addgene NGS Result
TAAAGTTCTGCTATGTGGCGCGGTATTATCCCGTATTGACGCCGGGCAAGAGCAACTCGGTCGCCGCATA
CACTATTCTCAGAATGACTTGGTTGAGTACTCACCAGTCACAGAAAAGCATCTTACGGATGGCATGACAG
TAAGAGAATTATGCAGTGCTGCCATAACCATGAGTGATAACACTGCGGCCAACTTACTTCTGACAACGAT
CGGAGGACCGAAGGAGCTAACCGCTTTTTTGCACAACATGGGGGATCATGTAACTCGCCTTGATCGTTGG
GAACCGGAGCTGAATGAAGCCATACCAAACGACGAGCGTGACACCACGATGCCTGTAGCAATGGCAACAA
CGTTGCGCAAACTATTAACTGGCGAACTACTTACTCTAGCTTCCCGGCAACAATTAATAGACTGGATGGA
GGCGGATAAAGTTGCAGGACCACTTCTGCGCTCGGCCCTTCCGGCTGGCTGGTTTATTGCTGATAAATCT
GGAGCCGGTGAGCGTGGGTCTCGCGGTATCATTGCAGCACTGGGGCCAGATGGTAAGCCCTCCCGTATCG
TAGTTATCTACACGACGGGGAGTCAGGCAACTATGGATGAACGAAATAGACAGATCGCTGAGATAGGTGC
CTCACTGATTAAGCATTGGTAACTGTCAGACCAAGTTTACTCATATATACTTTAGATTGATTTAAAACTT
CATTTTTAATTTAAAAGGATCTAGGTGAAGATCCTTTTTGATAATCTCATGACCAAAATCCCTTAACGTG
AGTTTTCGTTCCACTGAGCGTCAGACCCCGTAGAAAAGATCAAAGGATCTTCTTGAGATCCTTTTTTTCT
GCGCGTAATCTGCTGCTTGCAAACAAAAAAACCACCGCTACCAGCGGTGGTTTGTTTGCCGGATCAAGAG
CTACCAACTCTTTTTCCGAAGGTAACTGGCTTCAGCAGAGCGCAGATACCAAATACTGTTCTTCTAGTGT
AGCCGTAGTTAGGCCACCACTTCAAGAACTCTGTAGCACCGCCTACATACCTCGCTCTGCTAATCCTGTT
ACCAGTGGCTGCTGCCAGTGGCGATAAGTCGTGTCTTACCGGGTTGGACTCAAGACGATAGTTACCGGAT
AAGGCGCAGCGGTCGGGCTGAACGGGGGGTTCGTGCACACAGCCCAGCTTGGAGCGAACGACCTACACCG
AACTGAGATACCTACAGCGTGAGCTATGAGAAAGCGCCACGCTTCCCGAAGGGAGAAAGGCGGACAGGTA
TCCGGTAAGCGGCAGGGTCGGAACAGGAGAGCGCACGAGGGAGCTTCCAGGGGGAAACGCCTGGTATCTT
TATAGTCCTGTCGGGTTTCGCCACCTCTGACTTGAGCGTCGATTTTTGTGATGCTCGTCAGGGGGGCGGA
GCCTATGGAAAAACGCCAGCAACGCGGCCTTTTTACGGTTCCTGGCCTTTTGCTGGCCTTTTGCTCACAT
GTTCTTTCCTGCGTTATCCCCTGATTCTGTGGATAACCGTATTACCGCCTTTGAGTGAGCTGATACCGCT
CGCCGCAGCCGAACGACCGAGCGCAGCGAGTCAGTGAGCGAGGAAGCGGAAGAGCGCCCAATACGCAAAC
CGCCTCTCCCCGCGCGTTGGCCGATTCATTAATGCAGCTGGCACGACAGGTTTCCCGACTGGAAAGCGGG
CAGTGAGCGCAACGCAATTAATGTGAGTTAGCTCACTCATTAGGCACCCCAGGCTTTACACTTTATGCTT
CCGGCTCGTATGTTGTGTGGAATTGTGAGCGGATAACAATTTCACACAGGAAACAGCTATGACCATGATT
ACGCCAAGCTCTAGCTAGAGGTCGACGGTATACAGACATGATAAGATACATTGATGAGTTTGGACAAACC
ACAACTAGAATGCAGTGAAAAAAATGCTTTATTTGTGAAATTTGTGATGCTATTGCTTTATTTGTAACCA
TTATAAGCTGCAATAAACAAGTTGGGGTGGGCGAAGAACTCCAGCATGAGATCCCCGCGCTGGAGGATCA
TCCAGCCGGCGTCCCGGAAAACGATTCCGAAGCCCAACCTTTCATAGAAGGCGGCGGTGGAATCGAAATC
TCGTGATGGCAGGTTGGGCGTCGCTTGGTCGGTCATTTCGAACCCCAGAGTCCCGCTCAGAAGAACTCGT
CAAGAAGGCGATAGAAGGCGATGCGCTGCGAATCGGGAGCGGCGATACCGTAAAGCACGAGGAAGCGGTC
AGCCCATTCGCCGCCAAGCTCTTCAGCAATATCACGGGTAGCCAACGCTATGTCCTGATAGCGGTCCGCC
ACACCCAGCCGGCCACAGTCGATGAATCCAGAAAAGCGGCCATTTTCCACCATGATATTCGGCAAGCAGG
CATCGCCATGGGTCACGACGAGATCCTCGCCGTCGGGCATGCGCGCCTTGAGCCTGGCGAACAGTTCGGC
TGGCGCGAGCCCCTGATGCTCTTCGTCCAGATCATCCTGATCGACAAGACCGGCTTCCATCCGAGTACGT
GCTCGCTCGATGCGATGTTTCGCTTGGTGGTCGAATGGGCAGGTAGCCGGATCAAGCGTATGCAGCCGCC
GCATTGCATCAGCCATGATGGATACTTTCTCGGCAGGAGCAAGGTGAGATGACAGGAGATCCTGCCCCGG
CACTTCGCCCAATAGCAGCCAGTCCCTTCCCGCTTCAGTGACAACGTCGAGCACAGCTGCGCAAGGAACG
CCCGTCGTGGCCAGCCACGATAGCCGCGCTGCCTCGTCCTGCAGTTCATTCAGGGCACCGGACAGGTCGG
TCTTGACAAAAAGAACCGGGCGCCCCTGCGCTGACAGCCGGAACACGGCGGCATCAGAGCAGCCGATTGT
CTGTTGTGCCCAGTCATAGCCGAATAGCCTCTCCACCCAAGCGGCCGGAGAACCTGCGTGCAATCCATCT
TGTTCAATCATGCGAAACGATCCTCATCCTGTCTCTTGATCAGATCCGAAAATGGATATACAAGCTCCCG
GGAGCTTTTTGCAAAAGCCTAGGCCTCCAAAAAAGCCTCCTCACTACTTCTGGAATAGCTCAGAGGCAGA
GGCGGCCTCGGCCTCTGCATAAATAAAAAAAATTAGTCAGCCATGGGGCGGAGAATGGGCGGAACTGGGC
GGAGTTAGGGGCGGGATGGGCGGAGTTAGGGGCGGGACTATGGTTGCTGACTAATTGAGATGCATGCTTT
GCATACTTCTGCCTGCTGGGGAGCCTGGGGACTTTCCACACCTGGTTGCTGACTAATTGAGATGCATGCT
TTGCATACTTCTGCCTGCTGGGGAGCCTGGGGACTTTCCACACCCTAACTGACACACATTCCACAGAATT
AATTCGCGTTAAATTTTTGTTAAATCAGCTCATTTTTTAACCAATAGGCCGAAATCGGCAAAATCCCTTA
TAAATCAAAAGAATAGACCGAGATAGGGT
[37 nt withheld, positions 3460-3496]
AAAGAACGTGGACTCCAACGTCAAAGG
[49 nt withheld, positions 3524-3572]
T
[91 nt withheld, positions 3574-3664]
G
[124 nt withheld, positions 3666-3789]
GGGGATACCCCCTAGAGCCCCAGCTGGTTCTTTCCGCCTCAGAAGCCATAGAGCCCACCGCATCCCCAGC
ATGCCTGCTATTGTCTTCCCAATCCTCCCCCTTGCTGTCCTGCCCCACCCCACCCCCCAGAATAGAATGA
CACCTACTCAGACAATGCGATGCAATTTCCTCATTTTATTAGGAAAGGACAGTGGGAGTGGCACCTTCCA
GGGTCAAGGAAGGCACGGGGGAGGGGCAAACAACAGATGGCTGGCAACTAGAAGGCACAGTCGAGGCTGA
TCAGCGGGTTTAAACGGGCCCTCTAGACTCGAGCGGCCGCCACTGTGCTGGATATCTGCAGAATTCTTAC
TGATACCATGGGGTCTTTCTGACCCAGCGCAGAGTGAATCCGGCATCTGTTCTTATCTTAATGGATGCTG
CTTCAGCTTCTCTCACAGTTTCCTTCACAGACTGCATGAGGTTCTGGGCGTTATGAACCAACATCTCAGT
TGCCTGTTCTGATTCTTCATCGCTGATGTTAGTCCTGCCCAGCATGGTAGCTTTCACTGTGGAAAGAATT
TTGAGCTGCGTGCTGATGGTTGGGATTCGCTCACAGACCTGTAAGAGGTTTGTTCTAATGCGTTTATCAG
TACATTGCTTGGCCACCTCTTTGGCCAATCGAGTGACTTCATCCGATGCCTTAGCAATATCTTTTGCACA
CTGGATGAGGGCACGCTTGTTTCCGCTGCCTCCTCGCACCAGGCGTGACATCTCAGCCATGAGCAGCGCC
ATTCGTTTAGCAGCAGCAATGATGTCGTTACCCTTGCTAGACCATTTCCGAGCCTCGTCATGCAACTGCC
TAGCAGCCATCATCATGGGCTGATTAATAGCTTCTCCTGCTTTCTGCTCTGGGAACTCCGCGGCCGCCTT
GTACAGCTCGTCCATGCCGAGAGTGATCCCGGCGGCGGTCACGAACTCCAGCAGGACCATGTGATCGCGC
TTCTCGTTGGGGTCTTTGCTCAGTTTGGACTGGTAGCTCAGGTAGTGGTTGTCGGGCAGCAGCACGGGGC
CGTCGCCGATGGGGGTGTTCTGCTGGTAGTGGTCGGCGAGCTGCACGCCGCCGTCCTCGATGTTGTGGCG
GATCTTGAAGTTGGCCTTGATGCCGTTCTTCTGCTTGTCGGCGGTGATATAGACGTTGTGGCTGTTGTAG
TTGTACTCCAGCTTGTGCCCCAGGATGTTGCCGTCCTCCTTGAAGTCGATGCCCTTCAGCTCGATGCGGT
TCACCAGGGTGTCGCCCTCGAACTTCACCTCGGCGCGGGTCTTGTAGTTGCCGTCGTCCTTGAAGAAGAT
GGTGCGCTCCTGGACGTAGCCTTCGGGCATGGCGGACTTGAAGAAGTCGTGCTGCTTCATGTGGTCGGGG
TAGCGGGCGAAGCACTGCAGGCCGTAGCCCAGGGTGGTCACGAGGGTGGGCCAGGGCACGGGCAGCTTGC
CGGTGGTGCAGATCAGCTTCAGGGTCAGCTTGCCGTAGGTGGCATCGCCCTCGCCCTCGCCGGACACGCT
GAACTTGTGGCCGTTTACGTCGCCGTCCAGCTCGACCAGGATGGGCACCACCCCGGTGAACAGCTCCTCG
CCCTTGCTCACCATAGCACCACCTGGACCTGCACCACCTGGACCTGCACCACCTGGACCTGCACCACCGG
GCCCTGCACCACCTGGCCCTGCACCACCTGGCCCTGCACCACCTGGCCCTGCACCACCTGGCCCCTTGTA
CAGCTCGTCCATGCCGTCGGTGGAGTTGCGGGCCACGGCGCTCTCGTAAACGGTCACCTTGTTGTAGTCC
TTGTCGTGGTTCAGGATCTCGATGCGGTGGTCCACAAAGTGATAGTCGGGCAGCTTCACCGCCTTCTTGG
CCCTGTAGATGGTCTTGAAGTCAACGCGGTGGTGGCCGCCGCCCTCCAGCAGCAGCTTGTGCTTGACGTC
GCCCTTCAGCACGCCGTCGCGCACGTACATCCTCTCGGTGGAGGCGTCCCAGCCGGTGGTCTTCTTCTGC
ATCACGGGGCCGTTGGGGGGGAAGTTCTCGCCCTTGAGGTGTATCTCGTAGATGAAGGAGTCCTCCTCCA
TGGAGATGTCGGACTTCACCTTCACGATGCCCTTGTCCTCGAAGGTCATGGTGCGCTCCCAAGAGTAGCC
CTCGGGGAAGGACTGCTTGAAGTAGTTGGGGATGTCGTCGGGGTACTTGGTGAAGGCCCTGTTGCCGTAG
GCGAACGCGGTGGTCAGAATGTCGTAGGAGAAGGGCAGGGGGGCTCCCTCCTTCACCTCCAGGTTGATGG
TGTTGGTGCCGTCGTAGGGCTTGCCCTCGCCCTCGCCCTCGATCACGAAGGCGTGGCCATTCACGTTGCC
CTCCATCTTCAGCTTGATCTTCATGTCGGGCTTGATTACGCCCATTGTGGTCTCCTCGCCCTTGCTCACC
ATCTCGACCTCATCTTTTTCTTCAGGGGGTGGTGGTCTGGGTGGGGGAACCTCACCTTCTGGAAGTGGTG
GTTTTGGAGGAGCAAGCTCATCAGTCAGATGGAGATGCTCTAGGTCAGGAGGAGGAGGGGGAAAGTCTGG
CTCCTGAGGCTGAAAGGCTTCTCTGACTTTGGCCACAGCTCCCAGAATCCTGTATCCAGAATCCAAGAAA
CTCTTCTGCAAACCAGGATCAGAGATATTTCCTGCTACAGCTTTAGCATCCATTACCATCGGTGATATGG
TTTTGCTCAGCTCATCAGAAGCTGCTTTAACAGCCTCCCTGAATTTAGGGTCTTCTGAATTTTCAACCTC
CCGTTTTGCCACAAGCAGGATGCGGTTCGCTCGTCTAGCAATGCTGGTGGCTCCAGCTACCAGCATCTGA
GGTTGCATATTGGCCATTGCAACTTTACATTTATCAAGATCCTTCTTAATAGCCTCTTCTGATGCATCCA
ACAGAGACTTGGTATCGATGGCCTCATCCACCAGCCCTGTCATCTTTTCTACATTATCAATCCATTGGTT
TTTCATTGTCTCAAAATGCTCATAAGCAGCTTGATTTCCAGGATTTCTCAGGAGGATTCGAGCAGCCGAT
ACTACCTGTGGTGTAAGCTCCCTTGCAGATTTGACTGTTGCCTGAATGCCTTCCACAGTAGTTTTATTAG
CAGTTCCAACTGCAGCTGCTTTTTCTGCTGTTGCTCCCAGTCTAGCAGCATGGTTTTCAAAATTTGCTGC
TCTTTCTTCAAACACCTCTTCTCTATTGGGAGTATCAGAAGGAGCAGTGGCTGCTACTGCTAACAACTTA
ATAGGGGTTGTAGTGTCACTGAAAACATCAGACACCTCCTGGGTCATTGCTTCTTGCATCCGTGCTTTGA
GATCCTTCAGGGAGTCCTGAAGCTGAGCAGCAATTGCCCTAGCCTGAGGAGACTCTCCTTCCCCTCTTGC
TGCAAGGTCAGCAAGCTGAGCAGCCAGCTGGTCTACACGGTCACATTTGGCAAGCAGGTCCTGACGATAA
GGTCCCATCATGACATTGGCTAGACGACGACCTTCTGCAACCAAACCCCGAATTGCTGCCTGGCCTACTC
CCCGATCATCAACTGTAGGATTATCTATCCACCTCTGGGCTTGCTCAATCTTGCCCTCCAAATGGACAGC
AGCTTTAACTGGCCTAGTATTTGCTACAGCTCTGTTTGTTTTGGACTGTAAGTTCTGAAGTGATGTAGCT
ATTTGCTTGGCCAATGCACGGGCCTCAGGAGAGTCGCCTTTCCCATGTCGTCGCAGATCTGACAGCTTAG
CTGTCAGAGCAGAGATTTCCCCCAAGGAGCGAAGGATATCATCTCTTTCTTTAGGCTCCTCACACAATTC
TGCAACTTTCCTTGCTTCAGACATAATTCCTCGAATGTGTTCTTCTCCTTCACTTCCGCCGTTGGGATCC
GCAAGCCAGTTCTGAGCAGCATCAATCTTCTTTGCAATAGCCTGCTTAGAGTTTGTCATGGCCTCCAATT
TCCGGGCTGCATTCTCCACTTTTGCAGTGAGCAAATCCAGGCCTTGTGACACCTGCTGTGCCTTCTGCAT
TGCCATCGGTGTAGCACCCTGTCCTCTAGCTCGGAGATCAGCAAGTTGATCAGTCATTTGGCCCAAAGTT
TTGCATGTTCCCAGAATCTCCCTGCGTTCTTTGCCTGCACACAATTCTCCTGCTTTTCCAGCTTCATCAA
GGATCTGCCTTATTGCTTGCTCACCAGCATCCCCTGGAGGTGCGTTTGGATCTCTCAGCCAGCCTTTTGC
CTGGTTCATCTTTGAATCTATTAGGGCTAAAGCTCTTTTCATGGCTTCAGTGTCCTTGCTGGCCCAGGCA
TCTTCATCCCAGGAAGTGAGTTGTAATACACGGATTATTTCATTTATCTCAGCACTCATTTTCTCTACTG
TGAAATTGCGATTTTTCAAGGCCTCTTCTATTCCCTGGCTTTTAGTGTTTTTTGTGGTTACAAAGATCTT
CATAGCTGAAATAAGTACAGGCAATAGCTCCTTCACAGTATTCATGGAGTTCACCAGCATAACCCTATGT
TCCTGATGAGTTAATTCCTGTTGTCTCTCATCGATCATTTTCGCCATCTTTGTCATTCCTGGCCCTAGAT
TCTTTGTATATGTCACCAAATCCTCCATAGTCTCTACTACTTCTGCCACAGTCAGATATTCCAATATTCC
TTTGCAGACACGGATGATTTTACGGACCTCCGCTTCATCAAATGTCAGAAGTAAGTCTGATGTTCCAGAA
AGGATGCCTCTTGATCCATCAATTAGGTAGTCACGAGCTGGTACTGAATAAGGATCTGCTTGCAGCATCT
GGGCTGCTCGAACGAGCTTGGTGCAGGCATTCTCTACTTTGATGAATGCTGGTGGCATATCCCTTTTCAA
GATCTGGTCTTCTGTTGTCTGCACAGTTTCTTTTCCAACCCGCACCAGGTTGCTGACAGCGGCCTGCACG
GCCGACACGGGGGCGGTGAGGTCCGGGATGGCCTTGCCGTCTACCTCCCCCTCCTCGTGCATGATGACCA
GGTGGGAGATCTGCTGAGCCACGGGCTCCAAGATGCTCTCGATGGTGCGCGTGTGGAAGACGGGCATGGC
AAGCTTAAGTTTAAACGCTAGCCAGCTTGGGTCTCCCTATAGTGAGTCGTATTAATTTCGATAAGCCAGT
AAGCAGTGGGTTCTCTAGTTAGCCAGAGAGCTCTGCTTATATAGACCTCCCACCGTACACGCCTACCGCC
CATTTGCGTCAATGGGGCGGAGTTGTTACGACATTTTGGAAAGTCCCGTTGATTTTGGTGCCAAAACAAA
CTCCCATTGACGTCAATGGGGTGGAGACTTGGAAATCCCCGTGAGTCAAACCGCTATCCACGCCCATTGA
TGTACTGCCAAAACCGCATCACCATGGTAATAGCGATGACTAATACGTAGATGTACTGCCAAGTAGGAAA
GTCCCATAAGGTCATGTACTGGGCATAATGCCAGGCGGGCCATTTACCGTCATTGACGTCAATAGGGGGC
GTACTTGGCATATGATACACTTGATGTACTGCCAAGTGGGCAGTTTACCGTAAATACTCCACCCATTGAC
GTCAATGGAAAGTCCCTATTGGCGTTACTATGGGAACATACGTCATTATTGACGTCAATGGGCGGGGGTC
GTTGGGCGGTCAGCCAGGCGGGCCATTTACCGTAAGTTATGTAACGCGGAACTCCATATATGGGCTATGA
ACTAATGACCCCGTAATTGATTACTATTAATAACTAGTCAATAATCAATGTCAACGCGTATATCTGGCCC
GTACATCGCGAAGCAGCGCAAAACGCCTAACCCTAAGCAGATTCTTCATGCAATTGTCGGTCAAGCCTTG
CCTTGTTGTAGCTTAAATTTTGCTCGCGCACTACTCAGCGACCTCCAACACACAAGCAGGGAGCAGATAC
TGGCTTAACTATGCGGCATCAGAGCAGATTGTACTGAGAGTGCACCATAGGGGATCGGGAGATCTCCCGA
TCCGTCGACGTCAGGTGGCACTTTTCGGGGAAATGTGCGCGGAACCCCTATTTGTTTATTTTTCTAAATA
CATTCAAATATGTATCCGCTCATGAGACAATAACCCTGATAAATGCTTCAATAATATTGAAAAAGGAAGA
GTATGAGTATTCAACATTTCCGTGTCGCCCTTATTCCCTTTTTTGCGGCATTTTGCCTTCCTGTTTTTGC
TCACCCAGAAACGCTGGTGAAAGTAAAAGATGCTGAAGATCAGTTGGGTGCACGAGTGGGTTACATCGAA
CTGGATCTCAACAGCGGTAAGATCCTTGAGAGTTTTCGCCCCGAAGAACGTTTTCCAATGATGAGCACTT
T
Features (pLannotate 1.2.2; 23 found; start..end, strand, type, name):
    823..1411    +  rep_origin     ori: high-copy-number ColE1/pMB1/pBR322/pUC origin of replication
   1594..1686    +  CDS            lacI (fragment): lac repressor; lacI; The lac repressor binds to the lac operator to inhibit transcription in E. coli. This inhibition can be relieved by adding lactose or isopropyl-β-D-thiogalactopyranoside (IPTG).
   1699..1720    +  protein_bind   CAP binding site: CAP binding activates transcription in the presence of cAMP. E. coli catabolite activator protein
   1735..1765    +  promoter       lac promoter: promoter for the E. coli lac operon
   1773..1789    +  protein_bind   lac operator: The lac repressor binds to the lac operator to inhibit transcription in E. coli. This inhibition can be relieved by adding lactose or isopropyl-β-D-thiogalactopyranoside (IPTG). lac repressor encoded by lacI
   1862..1983    -  polyA_signal   SV40 poly(A) signal: SV40 polyadenylation signal
   1978..2136    -  CDS            ble (fragment): BLE_KLEPN - Experimental evidence at protein level: Swiss-Prot protein existence level 1. Binding protein with a strong affinity to the bleomycin family of antibiotics. Binds to CL990; an antimitotic-antibiotic compound. From Klebsiella pneumoniae.
   2160..2951    -  CDS            neo: KKA2_KLEPN - Also known as kan, nptII. Experimental evidence at protein level: Swiss-Prot protein existence level 1. Resistance to kanamycin, neomycin, paromomycin, ribostamycin, butirosin and gentamicin B. From Klebsiella pneumoniae.
   3018..3347    -  promoter       SV40 promoter: SV40 enhancer and early promoter
   3361..3789    -  rep_origin     f1 ori (sequence partly withheld): f1 bacteriophage origin of replication; arrow indicates direction of (+) strand synthesis
   3810..3831    -  promoter       SV40 promoter (fragment): SV40 enhancer and early promoter
   3835..4059    -  polyA_signal   bGH poly(A) signal: bovine growth hormone polyadenylation signal
   4139..4681    -  CDS            vcl (fragment): VINC_XENLA - Experimental evidence at transcript level: Swiss-Prot protein existence level 2. Involved in cell adhesion. May be involved in the attachment of the actin-based microfilaments to the plasma membrane. From Xenopus laevis (African clawed frog).
   4697..5413    -  CDS            mVenus: mVenus is a basic (constitutively fluorescent) yellow fluorescent protein published in 2006, derived from Aequorea victoria. It is reported to be a rapidly-maturing monomer with moderate acid sensitivity.
   5534..6241    -  CDS            mTFP1: mTFP1 is a basic (constitutively fluorescent) cyan fluorescent protein published in 2006, derived from Clavularia sp.. It has low acid sensitivity.
   6290..8896    -  CDS            VIN1: VINC_OSCPE - Experimental evidence at protein level: Swiss-Prot protein existence level 1. Actin filament (F-actin)-binding protein which may play a role in cell-cell adhesion. From Oscarella pearsei (Sponge).
   8935..8953    -  promoter       T7 promoter: promoter for bacteriophage T7 RNA polymerase
   8969..9002    -  LTR            5' LTR (truncated) (fragment): truncated 5' long terminal repeat (LTR) from HIV-1
   8998..9201    -  promoter       CMV promoter: human cytomegalovirus (CMV) immediate early promoter
   9202..9581    -  enhancer       CMV enhancer: human cytomegalovirus immediate early enhancer
   9736..9788    +  misc_feature   bom (fragment): basis of mobility region from pBR322
   9847..9951    +  promoter       AmpR promoter: bla
   9952..652     +  CDS            AmpR (across the origin): β-lactamase; bla; confers resistance to ampicillin, carbenicillin, and related antibiotics
