>Addgene plasmid #26019 | VinculinTS | analyzer sequence | sequence record 158909
GACGGATCGGGAGATCTCCCGATCCCCTATGGTCGACTCTCAGTACAATCTGCTCTGATGCCGCATAGTT
AAGCCAGTATCTGCTCCCTGCTTGTGTGTTGGAGGTCGCTGAGTAGTGCGCGAGCAAAATTTAAGCTACA
ACAAGGCAAGGCTTGACCGACAATTGCATGAAGAATCTGCTTAGGGTTAGGCGTTTTGCGCTGCTTCGCG
ATGTACGGGCCAGATATACGCGTTGACATTGATTATTGACTAGTTATTAATAGTAATCAATTACGGGGTC
ATTAGTTCATAGCCCATATATGGAGTTCCGCGTTACATAACTTACGGTAAATGGCCCGCCTGGCTGACCG
CCCAACGACCCCCGCCCATTGACGTCAATAATGACGTATGTTCCCATAGTAACGCCAATAGGGACTTTCC
ATTGACGTCAATGGGTGGACTATTTACGGTAAACTGCCCACTTGGCAGTACATCAAGTGTATCATATGCC
AAGTACGCCCCCTATTGACGTCAATGACGGTAAATGGCCCGCCTGGCATTATGCCCAGTACATGACCTTA
TGGGACTTTCCTACTTGGCAGTACATCTACGTATTAGTCATCGCTATTACCATGGTGATGCGGTTTTGGC
AGTACATCAATGGGCGTGGATAGCGGTTTGACTCACGGGGATTTCCAAGTCTCCACCCCATTGACGTCAA
TGGGAGTTTGTTTTGGCACCAAAATCAACGGGACTTTCCAAAATGTCGTAACAACTCCGCCCCATTGACG
CAAATGGGCGGTAGGCGTGTACGGTGGGAGGTCTATATAAGCAGAGCTCTCTGGCTAACTAGAGAACCCA
CTGCTTACTGGCTTATCGAAATTAATACGACTCACTATAGGGAGACCCAAGCTTGCCATGCCCGTCTTCC
ACACGCGCACCATCGAGAGCATCTTGGAGCCCGTGGCTCAGCAGATCTCCCACCTGGTCATCATGCACGA
GGAGGGGGAGGTAGACGGCAAGGCCATCCCGGACCTCACCGCCCCCGTGTCGGCCGTGCAGGCCGCTGTC
AGCAACCTGGTGCGGGTTGGAAAAGAAACTGTGCAGACAACAGAAGACCAGATCTTGAAAAGGGATATGC
CACCAGCATTCATCAAAGTAGAGAATGCCTGCACCAAGCTCGTTCGAGCAGCCCAGATGCTGCAAGCAGA
TCCTTATTCAGTACCAGCTCGTGACTACCTAATTGATGGATCAAGAGGCATCCTTTCTGGAACATCAGAC
TTGCTTCTGACATTTGATGAAGCAGAGGTCCGTAAAATCATCCGTGTCTGCAAAGGAATATTGGAATATC
TGACTGTGGCAGAAGTAGTAGAGACTATGGAGGATTTGGTGACATATACAAAGAATCTAGGGCCAGGAAT
GACAAAGATGGCAAAAATGATCGATGAGAGACAACAGGAATTAACTCATCAGGAACATAGGGTTATGCTG
GTGAACTCCATGAATACTGTGAAGGAGCTATTGCCTGTACTTATTTCAGCTATGAAGATCTTTGTAACCA
CAAAAAACACTAAAAGCCAGGGAATAGAAGAGGCCTTGAAAAATCGCAATTTCACAGTAGAGAAAATGAG
TGCTGAGATAAATGAAATAATCCGTGTATTACAACTCACTTCCTGGGATGAAGATGCCTGGGCCAGCAAG
GACACTGAAGCCATGAAAAGAGCTTTAGCCCTAATAGATTCAAAGATGAACCAGGCAAAAGGCTGGCTGA
GAGATCCAAACGCACCTCCAGGGGATGCTGGTGAGCAAGCAATAAGGCAGATCCTTGATGAAGCTGGAAA
AGCAGGAGAATTGTGTGCAGGCAAAGAACGCAGGGAGATTCTGGGAACATGCAAAACTTTGGGCCAAATG
ACTGATCAACTTGCTGATCTCCGAGCTAGAGGACAGGGTGCTACACCGATGGCAATGCAGAAGGCACAGC
AGGTGTCACAAGGCCTGGATTTGCTCACTGCAAAAGTGGAGAATGCAGCCCGGAAATTGGAGGCCATGAC
AAACTCTAAGCAGGCTATTGCAAAGAAGATTGATGCTGCTCAGAACTGGCTTGCGGATCCCAACGGCGGA
AGTGAAGGAGAAGAACACATTCGAGGAATTATGTCTGAAGCAAGGAAAGTTGCAGAATTGTGTGAGGAGC
CTAAAGAAAGAGATGATATCCTTCGCTCCTTGGGGGAAATCTCTGCTCTGACAGCTAAGCTGTCAGATCT
GCGACGACATGGGAAAGGCGACTCTCCTGAGGCCCGTGCATTGGCCAAGCAAATAGCTACATCACTTCAG
AACTTACAGTCCAAAACAAACAGAGCTGTAGCAAATACTAGGCCAGTTAAAGCTGCTGTCCATTTGGAGG
GCAAGATTGAGCAAGCCCAGAGGTGGATAGATAATCCTACAGTTGATGATCGGGGAGTAGGCCAGGCAGC
AATTCGGGGTTTGGTTGCAGAAGGTCGTCGTCTAGCCAATGTCATGATGGGACCTTATCGTCAGGACCTG
CTTGCCAAATGTGACCGTGTAGACCAGCTGGCTGCTCAGCTTGCTGACCTTGCAGCAAGAGGGGAAGGAG
AGTCTCCTCAGGCTAGGGCAATTGCTGCTCAGCTTCAGGACTCCCTGAAGGATCTCAAAGCACGGATGCA
AGAAGCAATGACCCAGGAGGTGTCTGATGTTTTTAGTGACACTACAACTCCTATTAAGTTGTTAGCAGTA
GCAGCCACTGCTCCTTCTGATACTCCCAATAGAGAAGAGGTGTTTGAAGAAAGAGCAGCAAATTTTGAAA
ACCATGCTGCTAGACTGGGAGCAACAGCAGAAAAAGCAGCTGCAGTTGGAACTGCTAATAAAACTACTGT
GGAAGGCATTCAGGCAACAGTCAAATCTGCAAGGGAGCTTACACCACAGGTAGTATCGGCTGCTCGAATC
CTCCTGAGAAATCCTGGAAATCAAGCTGCTTATGAGCATTTTGAGACAATGAAAAACCAATGGATTGATA
ATGTAGAAAAGATGACAGGGCTGGTGGATGAGGCCATCGATACCAAGTCTCTGTTGGATGCATCAGAAGA
GGCTATTAAGAAGGATCTTGATAAATGTAAAGTTGCAATGGCCAATATGCAACCTCAGATGCTGGTAGCT
GGAGCCACCAGCATTGCTAGACGAGCGAACCGCATCCTGCTTGTGGCAAAACGGGAGGTTGAAAATTCAG
AAGACCCTAAATTCAGGGAGGCTGTTAAAGCAGCTTCTGATGAGCTGAGCAAAACCATATCACCGATGGT
AATGGATGCTAAAGCTGTAGCAGGAAATATCTCTGATCCTGGTTTGCAGAAGAGTTTCTTGGATTCTGGA
TACAGGATTCTGGGAGCTGTGGCCAAAGTCAGAGAAGCCTTTCAGCCTCAGGAGCCAGACTTTCCCCCTC
CTCCTCCTGACCTAGAGCATCTCCATCTGACTGATGAGCTTGCTCCTCCAAAACCACCACTTCCAGAAGG
TGAGGTTCCCCCACCCAGACCACCACCCCCTGAAGAAAAAGATGAGGTCGAGATGGTGAGCAAGGGCGAG
GAGACCACAATGGGCGTAATCAAGCCCGACATGAAGATCAAGCTGAAGATGGAGGGCAACGTGAATGGCC
ACGCCTTCGTGATCGAGGGCGAGGGCGAGGGCAAGCCCTACGACGGCACCAACACCATCAACCTGGAGGT
GAAGGAGGGAGCCCCCCTGCCCTTCTCCTACGACATTCTGACCACCGCGTTCGCCTACGGCAACAGGGCC
TTCACCAAGTACCCCGACGACATCCCCAACTACTTCAAGCAGTCCTTCCCCGAGGGCTACTCTTGGGAGC
GCACCATGACCTTCGAGGACAAGGGCATCGTGAAGGTGAAGTCCGACATCTCCATGGAGGAGGACTCCTT
CATCTACGAGATACACCTCAAGGGCGAGAACTTCCCCCCCAACGGCCCCGTGATGCAGAAGAAGACCACC
GGCTGGGACGCCTCCACCGAGAGGATGTACGTGCGCGACGGCGTGCTGAAGGGCGACGTCAAGCACAAGC
TGCTGCTGGAGGGCGGCGGCCACCACCGCGTTGACTTCAAGACCATCTACAGGGCCAAGAAGGCGGTGAA
GCTGCCCGACTATCACTTTGTGGACCACCGCATCGAGATCCTGAACCACGACAAGGACTACAACAAGGTG
ACCGTTTACGAGAGCGCCGTGGCCCGCAACTCCACCGACGGCATGGACGAGCTGTACAAGGGGCCAGGTG
GTGCAGGGCCAGGTGGTGCAGGGCCAGGTGGTGCAGGGCCAGGTGGTGCAGGGCCCGGTGGTGCAGGTCC
AGGTGGTGCAGGTCCAGGTGGTGCAGGTCCAGGTGGTGCTATGGTGAGCAAGGGCGAGGAGCTGTTCACC
GGGGTGGTGCCCATCCTGGTCGAGCTGGACGGCGACGTAAACGGCCACAAGTTCAGCGTGTCCGGCGAGG
GCGAGGGCGATGCCACCTACGGCAAGCTGACCCTGAAGCTGATCTGCACCACCGGCAAGCTGCCCGTGCC
CTGGCCCACCCTCGTGACCACCCTGGGCTACGGCCTGCAGTGCTTCGCCCGCTACCCCGACCACATGAAG
CAGCACGACTTCTTCAAGTCCGCCATGCCCGAAGGCTACGTCCAGGAGCGCACCATCTTCTTCAAGGACG
ACGGCAACTACAAGACCCGCGCCGAGGTGAAGTTCGAGGGCGACACCCTGGTGAACCGCATCGAGCTGAA
GGGCATCGACTTCAAGGAGGACGGCAACATCCTGGGGCACAAGCTGGAGTACAACTACAACAGCCACAAC
GTCTATATCACCGCCGACAAGCAGAAGAACGGCATCAAGGCCAACTTCAAGATCCGCCACAACATCGAGG
ACGGCGGCGTGCAGCTCGCCGACCACTACCAGCAGAACACCCCCATCGGCGACGGCCCCGTGCTGCTGCC
CGACAACCACTACCTGAGCTACCAGTCCAAGCTGAGCAAAGACCCCAACGAGAAGCGCGATCACATGGTC
CTGCTGGAGTTCGTGACCGCCGCCGGGATCACTCTCGGCATGGACGAGCTGTACAAGGCGGCCGCGGAGT
TCCCAGAGCAGAAAGCAGGAGAAGCTATTAATCAGCCCATGATGATGGCTGCTAGGCAGTTGCATGACGA
GGCTCGGAAATGGTCTAGCAAGGGTAACGACATCATTGCTGCTGCTAAACGAATGGCGCTGCTCATGGCT
GAGATGTCACGCCTGGTGCGAGGAGGCAGCGGAAACAAGCGTGCCCTCATCCAGTGTGCAAAAGATATTG
CTAAGGCATCGGATGAAGTCACTCGATTGGCCAAAGAGGTGGCCAAGCAATGTACTGATAAACGCATTAG
AACAAACCTCTTACAGGTCTGTGAGCGAATCCCAACCATCAGCACGCAGCTCAAAATTCTTTCCACAGTG
AAAGCTACCATGCTGGGCAGGACTAACATCAGCGATGAAGAATCAGAACAGGCAACTGAGATGTTGGTTC
ATAACGCCCAGAACCTCATGCAGTCTGTGAAGGAAACTGTGAGAGAAGCTGAAGCAGCATCCATTAAGAT
AAGAACAGATGCCGGATTCACTCTGCGCTGGGTCAGAAAGACCCCATGGTATCAGTAAGAATTCTGCAGA
TATCCAGCACAGTGGCGGCCGCTCGAGTCTAGAGGGCCCGTTTAAACCCGCTGATCAGCCTCGACTGTGC
CTTCTAGTTGCCAGCCATCTGTTGTTTGCCCCTCCCCCGTGCCTTCCTTGACCCTGGAAGGTGCCACTCC
CACTGTCCTTTCCTAATAAAATGAGGAAATTGCATCGCATTGTCTGAGTAGGTGTCATTCTATTCTGGGG
GGTGGGGTGGGGCAGGACAGCAAGGGGGAGGATTGGGAAGACAATAGCAGGCATGCTGGGGATGCGGTGG
GCTCTATGGCTTCTGAGGCGGAAAGAACCAGCTGGGGCTCTAGGGGGTATCCCC
[124 nt withheld, positions 6005-6128]
C
[32 nt withheld, positions 6130-6161]
CA
[57 nt withheld, positions 6164-6220]
A
[49 nt withheld, positions 6222-6270]
CCTTTGACGTTGGAGTCCACGTTCTTT
[37 nt withheld, positions 6298-6334]
ACCCTATCTCGGTCTATTCTTTTGATTTATAAGGGATTTTGGGGATTTCGGCCTATTGGTTAAAAAATGA
GCTGATTTAACAAAAATTTAACGCGAATTAATTCTGTGGAATGTGTGTCAGTTAGGGTGTGGAAAGTCCC
CAGGCTCCCCAGGCAGGCAGAAGTATGCAAAGCATGCATCTCAATTAGTCAGCAACCAGGTGTGGAAAGT
CCCCAGGCTCCCCAGCAGGCAGAAGTATGCAAAGCATGCATCTCAATTAGTCAGCAACCATAGTCCCGCC
CCTAACTCCGCCCATCCCGCCCCTAACTCCGCCCAGTTCCGCCCATTCTCCGCCCCATGGCTGACTAATT
TTTTTTATTTATGCAGAGGCCGAGGCCGCCTCTGCCTCTGAGCTATTCCAGAAGTAGTGAGGAGGCTTTT
TTGGAGGCCTAGGCTTTTGCAAAAAGCTCCCGGGAGCTTGTATATCCATTTTCGGATCTGATCAAGAGAC
AGGATGAGGATCGTTTCGCATGATTGAACAAGATGGATTGCACGCAGGTTCTCCGGCCGCTTGGGTGGAG
AGGCTATTCGGCTATGACTGGGCACAACAGACAATCGGCTGCTCTGATGCCGCCGTGTTCCGGCTGTCAG
CGCAGGGGCGCCCGGTTCTTTTTGTCAAGACCGACCTGTCCGGTGCCCTGAATGAACTGCAGGACGAGGC
AGCGCGGCTATCGTGGCTGGCCACGACGGGCGTTCCTTGCGCAGCTGTGCTCGACGTTGTCACTGAAGCG
GGAAGGGACTGGCTGCTATTGGGCGAAGTGCCGGGGCAGGATCTCCTGTCATCTCACCTTGCTCCTGCCG
AGAAAGTATCCATCATGGCTGATGCAATGCGGCGGCTGCATACGCTTGATCCGGCTACCTGCCCATTCGA
CCACCAAGCGAAACATCGCATCGAGCGAGCACGTACTCGGATGGAAGCCGGTCTTGTCGATCAGGATGAT
CTGGACGAAGAGCATCAGGGGCTCGCGCCAGCCGAACTGTTCGCCAGGCTCAAGGCGCGCATGCCCGACG
GCGAGGATCTCGTCGTGACCCATGGCGATGCCTGCTTGCCGAATATCATGGTGGAAAATGGCCGCTTTTC
TGGATTCATCGACTGTGGCCGGCTGGGTGTGGCGGACCGCTATCAGGACATAGCGTTGGCTACCCGTGAT
ATTGCTGAAGAGCTTGGCGGCGAATGGGCTGACCGCTTCCTCGTGCTTTACGGTATCGCCGCTCCCGATT
CGCAGCGCATCGCCTTCTATCGCCTTCTTGACGAGTTCTTCTGAGCGGGACTCTGGGGTTCGAAATGACC
GACCAAGCGACGCCCAACCTGCCATCACGAGATTTCGATTCCACCGCCGCCTTCTATGAAAGGTTGGGCT
TCGGAATCGTTTTCCGGGACGCCGGCTGGATGATCCTCCAGCGCGGGGATCTCATGCTGGAGTTCTTCGC
CCACCCCAACTTGTTTATTGCAGCTTATAATGGTTACAAATAAAGCAATAGCATCACAAATTTCACAAAT
AAAGCATTTTTTTCACTGCATTCTAGTTGTGGTTTGTCCAAACTCATCAATGTATCTTATCATGTCTGTA
TACCGTCGACCTCTAGCTAGAGCTTGGCGTAATCATGGTCATAGCTGTTTCCTGTGTGAAATTGTTATCC
GCTCACAATTCCACACAACATACGAGCCGGAAGCATAAAGTGTAAAGCCTGGGGTGCCTAATGAGTGAGC
TAACTCACATTAATTGCGTTGCGCTCACTGCCCGCTTTCCAGTCGGGAAACCTGTCGTGCCAGCTGCATT
AATGAATCGGCCAACGCGCGGGGAGAGGCGGTTTGCGTATTGGGCGCTCTTCCGCTTCCTCGCTCACTGA
CTCGCTGCGCTCGGTCGTTCGGCTGCGGCGAGCGGTATCAGCTCACTCAAAGGCGGTAATACGGTTATCC
ACAGAATCAGGGGATAACGCAGGAAAGAACATGTGAGCAAAAGGCCAGCAAAAGGCCAGGAACCGTAAAA
AGGCCGCGTTGCTGGCGTTTTTCCATAGGCTCCGCCCCCCTGACGAGCATCACAAAAATCGACGCTCAAG
TCAGAGGTGGCGAAACCCGACAGGACTATAAAGATACCAGGCGTTTCCCCCTGGAAGCTCCCTCGTGCGC
TCTCCTGTTCCGACCCTGCCGCTTACCGGATACCTGTCCGCCTTTCTCCCTTCGGGAAGCGTGGCGCTTT
CTCAATGCTCACGCTGTAGGTATCTCAGTTCGGTGTAGGTCGTTCGCTCCAAGCTGGGCTGTGTGCACGA
ACCCCCCGTTCAGCCCGACCGCTGCGCCTTATCCGGTAACTATCGTCTTGAGTCCAACCCGGTAAGACAC
GACTTATCGCCACTGGCAGCAGCCACTGGTAACAGGATTAGCAGAGCGAGGTATGTAGGCGGTGCTACAG
AGTTCTTGAAGTGGTGGCCTAACTACGGCTACACTAGAAGGACAGTATTTGGTATCTGCGCTCTGCTGAA
GCCAGTTACCTTCGGAAAAAGAGTTGGTAGCTCTTGATCCGGCAAACAAACCACCGCTGGTAGCGGTGGT
TTTTTTGTTTGCAAGCAGCAGATTACGCGCAGAAAAAAAGGATCTCAAGAAGATCCTTTGATCTTTTCTA
CGGGGTCTGACGCTCAGTGGAACGAAAACTCACGTTAAGGGATTTTGGTCATGAGATTATCAAAAAGGAT
CTTCACCTAGATCCTTTTAAATTAAAAATGAAGTTTTAAATCAATCTAAAGTATATATGAGTAAACTTGG
TCTGACAGTTACCAATGCTTAATCAGTGAGGCACCTATCTCAGCGATCTGTCTATTTCGTTCATCCATAG
TTGCCTGACTCCCCGTCGTGTAGATAACTACGATACGGGAGGGCTTACCATCTGGCCCCAGTGCTGCAAT
GATACCGCGAGACCCACGCTCACCGGCTCCAGATTTATCAGCAATAAACCAGCCAGCCGGAAGGGCCGAG
CGCAGAAGTGGTCCTGCAACTTTATCCGCCTCCATCCAGTCTATTAATTGTTGCCGGGAAGCTAGAGTAA
GTAGTTCGCCAGTTAATAGTTTGCGCAACGTTGTTGCCATTGCTACAGGCATCGTGGTGTCACGCTCGTC
GTTTGGTATGGCTTCATTCAGCTCCGGTTCCCAACGATCAAGGCGAGTTACATGATCCCCCATGTTGTGC
AAAAAAGCGGTTAGCTCCTTCGGTCCTCCGATCGTTGTCAGAAGTAAGTTGGCCGCAGTGTTATCACTCA
TGGTTATGGCAGCACTGCATAATTCTCTTACTGTCATGCCATCCGTAAGATGCTTTTCTGTGACTGGTGA
GTACTCAACCAAGTCATTCTGAGAATAGTGTATGCGGCGACCGAGTTGCTCTTGCCCGGCGTCAATACGG
GATAATACCGCGCCACATAGCAGAACTTTAAAAGTGCTCATCATTGGAAAACGTTCTTCGGGGCGAAAAC
TCTCAAGGATCTTACCGCTGTTGAGATCCAGTTCGATGTAACCCACTCGTGCACCCAACTGATCTTCAGC
ATCTTTTACTTTCACCAGCGTTTCTGGGTGAGCAAAAACAGGAAGGCAAAATGCCGCAAAAAAGGGAATA
AGGGCGACACGGAAATGTTGAATACTCATACTCTTCCTTTTTCAATATTATTGAAGCATTTATCAGGGTT
ATTGTCTCATGAGCGGATACATATTTGAATGTATTTAGAAAAATAAACAAATAGGGGTTCCGCGCACATT
TCCCCGAAAAGTGCCACCTGACGTC
Features (pLannotate 1.2.2; 23 found; start..end, strand, type, name):
     36..80      -  misc_feature   bom (fragment): basis of mobility region from pBR322
    235..614     +  enhancer       CMV enhancer: human cytomegalovirus immediate early enhancer
    615..818     +  promoter       CMV promoter: human cytomegalovirus (CMV) immediate early promoter
    814..847     +  LTR            5' LTR (truncated) (fragment): truncated 5' long terminal repeat (LTR) from HIV-1
    863..881     +  promoter       T7 promoter: promoter for bacteriophage T7 RNA polymerase
    898..3504    +  CDS            VIN1: VINC_OSCPE - Experimental evidence at protein level: Swiss-Prot protein existence level 1. Actin filament (F-actin)-binding protein which may play a role in cell-cell adhesion. From Oscarella pearsei (Sponge).
   3553..4260    +  CDS            mTFP1: mTFP1 is a basic (constitutively fluorescent) cyan fluorescent protein published in 2006, derived from Clavularia sp.. It has low acid sensitivity.
   4381..5097    +  CDS            mVenus: mVenus is a basic (constitutively fluorescent) yellow fluorescent protein published in 2006, derived from Aequorea victoria. It is reported to be a rapidly-maturing monomer with moderate acid sensitivity.
   5113..5655    +  CDS            vcl (fragment): VINC_XENLA - Experimental evidence at transcript level: Swiss-Prot protein existence level 2. Involved in cell adhesion. May be involved in the attachment of the actin-based microfilaments to the plasma membrane. From Xenopus laevis (African clawed frog).
   5735..5959    +  polyA_signal   bGH poly(A) signal: bovine growth hormone polyadenylation signal
   5963..5984    +  promoter       SV40 promoter (fragment): SV40 enhancer and early promoter
   6005..6433    +  rep_origin     f1 ori (sequence partly withheld): f1 bacteriophage origin of replication; arrow indicates direction of (+) strand synthesis
   6447..6777    +  promoter       SV40 promoter: SV40 enhancer and early promoter
   6844..7635    +  CDS            neo: KKA2_KLEPN - Also known as kan, nptII. Experimental evidence at protein level: Swiss-Prot protein existence level 1. Resistance to kanamycin, neomycin, paromomycin, ribostamycin, butirosin and gentamicin B. From Klebsiella pneumoniae.
   7659..7817    +  CDS            ble (fragment): BLE_KLEPN - Experimental evidence at protein level: Swiss-Prot protein existence level 1. Binding protein with a strong affinity to the bleomycin family of antibiotics. Binds to CL990; an antimitotic-antibiotic compound. From Klebsiella pneumoniae.
   7812..7933    +  polyA_signal   SV40 poly(A) signal: SV40 polyadenylation signal
   8006..8022    -  protein_bind   lac operator: The lac repressor binds to the lac operator to inhibit transcription in E. coli. This inhibition can be relieved by adding lactose or isopropyl-β-D-thiogalactopyranoside (IPTG). lac repressor encoded by lacI
   8030..8060    -  promoter       lac promoter: promoter for the E. coli lac operon
   8075..8096    -  protein_bind   CAP binding site: CAP binding activates transcription in the presence of cAMP. E. coli catabolite activator protein
   8109..8201    -  CDS            lacI (fragment): lac repressor; lacI; The lac repressor binds to the lac operator to inhibit transcription in E. coli. This inhibition can be relieved by adding lactose or isopropyl-β-D-thiogalactopyranoside (IPTG).
   8384..8972    -  rep_origin     ori: high-copy-number ColE1/pMB1/pBR322/pUC origin of replication
   9143..10003   -  CDS            AmpR: β-lactamase; bla; confers resistance to ampicillin, carbenicillin, and related antibiotics
  10004..10108   -  promoter       AmpR promoter: bla
