[The description below was written by a language model from this plasmid's Addgene catalogue record and pLannotate feature annotations shown in this document.]
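Description:
VinculinTS is a mammalian expression plasmid built on the pcDNA3.1 backbone that encodes a vinculin tension sensor (VinTS), a genetically encoded FRET probe for measuring mechanical force across the focal adhesion protein vinculin. The roughly 4.8 kb insert, cloned between HindIII and EcoRI, is transcribed from the CMV immediate-early enhancer/promoter and terminated by the bovine growth hormone polyadenylation signal. A T7 promoter lies just upstream of the coding region.

The annotation shows a long N-terminal vinculin segment, then mTFP1 (cyan donor), a short unannotated gap, mVenus (yellow acceptor), and a shorter C-terminal vinculin segment. The fluorescent protein pair is therefore inserted within vinculin rather than at an end. The gap between the fluorophores presumably holds the linker of the sensor module, though the record does not describe it. In this type of design, tension across the protein separates the fluorophores and lowers FRET efficiency. The automated annotation matches the vinculin segments to sponge and Xenopus homologues by similarity, and the catalogue entry does not state the species of origin.

The plasmid replicates in E. coli from a high-copy ColE1/pUC origin under ampicillin selection, and it also carries an f1 origin. An SV40 promoter-driven neomycin resistance cassette with an SV40 poly(A) signal allows G418 selection of stably transfected mammalian cells. The depositor notes that the vector lacks the SP6 sequence normally found in pcDNA3.1 and has a small insertion upstream of vinculin, which is not expected to affect function. The two sequence records (10,160 and 10,139 nt) show the same feature set in opposite orientations. According to the associated publication title, the construct was used to study how tension across vinculin relates to focal adhesion dynamics.
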