Addgene plasmid #26019: VinculinTS
Depositing lab: Martin Schwartz. Depositing organization: University of Virginia. Publication: Measuring mechanical tension across vinculin reveals regulation of focal adhesion dynamics. Grashoff C, Hoffman BD, Brenner MD, Zhou R, Parsons M, Yang MT, McLean MA, Sligar SG, Chen CS, Ha T, Schwartz MA. Nature. 2010 Jul 8. 466(7303):263-6. 10.1038/nature09198 PubMed 20613844.
Backbone
  Vector backbone: pcDNA3.1
  Backbone manufacturer: Invitrogen
  Backbone size w/o insert (bp): 5428
  Vector type: Mammalian Expression
  Selectable markers: Neomycin (select with G418)
Growth in bacteria
  Bacterial resistance: Ampicillin, 100 μg/mL
  Growth temperature: 37°C
  Growth strain: DH5alpha
  Copy number: High Copy
Gene/Insert
  Gene/Insert name: Vinculin tension sensor (alt name: VinTS)
  Insert size (bp): 4764
  Cloning method: Restriction Enzyme; 5′ cloning site HINDIII (not destroyed); 3′ cloning site EcoR1 (not destroyed)
  Sequencing primers: 5′ T7; 3′ BGH
Terms and licenses: Academic/Nonprofit Terms; Industry Terms: Not Available to Industry
Depositor comments: Note that this vector lacks the SP6 sequence present in pcDNA3.1. There is a small insertion in the vector sequence, upstream of Vinculin. Plasmid function should not be affected.
How to cite: VinculinTS was a gift from Martin Schwartz (Addgene plasmid # 26019 ; http://n2t.net/addgene:26019 ; RRID:Addgene_26019)
