>Addgene plasmid #26019 | VinculinTS | addgene partial sequence | sequence record 31672 | 26019 with EGFP-N
GCTCTCGCCCTTGCTCACCATAGCACCACCTGGACCTGCACCACCTGGACCTGCACCACCTGGACCTGCA
CCACCGGGCCCTGCACCACCTGGCCCTGCACCACCTGGCCCTGCACCACCTGGCCCTGCACCACCTGGCC
CCTTGTACAGCTCGTCCATGCCGTCGGTGGAGTTGCGGGCCACGGCGCTCTCGTAAACGGTCACCTTGTT
GTAGTCCTTGTCGTGGTTCAGGATCTCGATGCGGTGGTCCACAAAGTGATAGTCGGGCAGCTTCACCGCC
TTCTTGGCCCTGTAGATGGTCTTGAAGTCAACGCGGTGGTGGCCGCCGCCCTCCAGCAGCAGCTTGTGCT
TGACGTCGCCCTTCAGCACGCCGTCGCGCACGTACATCCTCTCGGTGGAGGCGTCCCAGCCGGTGGTCTT
CTTCTGCATCACGGGGCCGTTGGGGGGGAAGTTCTCGCCCTTGAGGTGTATCTCGTAGATGAAGGAGTCC
TCCTCCATGGAGATGTCGGACTTCACCTTCACGATGCCCTTGTCCTCGAAGGTCATGGTGCGCTCCCAAG
AGTAGCCCTCGGGGAAGGACTGCTTGAAGTAGTTGGGGATGTCGTCGGGGTACTTGGTGAAGGCCCTGTT
GCCGTAGGCGAACGCGGTGGTCAGAATGTCGTAGGAGAAGGGCAGGGGGGCTCCCTCCTTCACCTCCAGG
TTGATGGTGTTGGTGCCGTCGTAGGGCTTGCCCTCGCCCTCGCCCTCGATCACGAAGGCGTGGCCATTCA
CGTTGCCCTCCATCTTCAGCTTGATCTTCATGTCGGGCTTGATTACGCCCATTGTGGTCTCCTCGCCCTT
GCTCACCATCTCGACCTCATC
