>Addgene plasmid #26019 | VinculinTS | addgene partial sequence | sequence record 50881 | EGFP-C 5'-CATGGTCCTGCTGGAGTTCGTG-3'
GGCATGGACGAGCTGTACAAGGCGGCCGCGGAGTTCCCAGAGCAGAAAGCAGGAGAAGCTATTAATCAGC
CCATGATGATGGCTGCTAGGCAGTTGCATGACGAGGCTCGGAAATGGTCTAGCAAGGGTAACGACATCAT
TGCTGCTGCTAAACGAATGGCGCTGCTCATGGCTGAGATGTCACGCCTGGTGCGAGGAGGCAGCGGAAAC
AAGCGTGCCCTCATCCAGTGTGCAAAAGATATTGCTAAGGCATCGGATGAAGTCACTCGATTGGCCAAAG
AGGTGGCCAAGCAATGTACTGATAAACGCATTAGAACAAACCTCTTACAGGTCTGTGAGCGAATCCCAAC
CATCAGCACGCAGCTCAAAATTCTTTCCACAGTGAAAGCTACCATGCTGGGCAGGACTAACATCAGCGAT
GAAGAATCAGAACAGGCAACTGAGATGTTGGTTCATAACGCCCAGAACCTCATGCAGTCTGTGAAGGAAA
CTGTGAGAGAAGCTGAAGCAGCATCCATTAAGATAAGAACAGATGCCGGATTCACTCTGCGCTGGGTCAG
AAAGACCCCATGGTATCAGTAAGAATTCTGCAGATATCCAGCACAGTGGCGGCCGCTCGAGTCTAGAGGG
CCCGTTTAAACCCGCTGATCAGCCTCGACTGTGCCTTCTAGTTGCCAGCCATCTGTTGTTTGCCCCTCCC
CCGTGCCTTCCTTGACCCTGGAAGGTGCCACTCCCACTGTCCTTTCCTAATAAAATGAGGAAATTGCATC
GCATTGTCTGAGTAGGTGTCATTCTATTCTGGGG
