>Addgene plasmid #26019 | VinculinTS | addgene partial sequence | sequence record 50883 | CMV-F 5'-CGCAAATGGGCGGTAGGCGTG-3'
GCAGAGCTCTCTGGCTAACTAGAGAACCCACTGCTTACTGGCTTATCGAAATTAATACGACTCACTATAG
GGAGACCCAAGCTGGCTAGCGTTTAAACTTAAGCTTGCCATGCCCGTCTTCCACACGCGCACCATCGAGA
GCATCTTGGAGCCCGTGGCTCAGCAGATCTCCCACCTGGTCATCATGCACGAGGAGGGGGAGGTAGACGG
CAAGGCCATCCCGGACCTCACCGCCCCCGTGTCGGCCGTGCAGGCCGCTGTCAGCAACCTGGTGCGGGTT
GGAAAAGAAACTGTGCAGACAACAGAAGACCAGATCTTGAAAAGGGATATGCCACCAGCATTCATCAAAG
TAGAGAATGCCTGCACCAAGCTCGTTCGAGCAGCCCAGATGCTGCAAGCAGATCCTTATTCAGTACCAGC
TCGTGACTACCTAATTGATGGATCAAGAGGCATCCTTTCTGGAACATCAGACTTACTTCTGACATTTGAT
GAAGCGGAGGTCCGTAAAATCATCCGTGTCTGCAAAGGAATATTGGAATATCTGACTGTGGCAGAAGTAG
TAGAGACTATGGAGGATTTGGTGACATATACAAAGAATCTAGGGCCAGGAATGACAAAGATGGCGAAAAT
GATCGATGAGAGACAACAGGAATTAACTCATCAGGAACATAGGGTTATGCTGGTGAACTCCATGAATACT
GTGAAGGAGCTATTGCCTGTACTTATTTCAGCTATGAAGATCTTTGTAACCACAAAAAACACTAAAAGCC
AGGGAATAGAAGAGGCCTTGAAAAATCGCAATTTCACAGTAGAGAAAATGAGTGCTGAGATAAATGAAAT
AATCCGTGTATT
