>Addgene plasmid #26019 | VinculinTS | addgene partial sequence | sequence record 158908 | mTFP1-R1 5'-ACCTCCAGGTTGATGGTGTTg-3'
CTCGCCCTCGATCACGAAGGCGTGGCCATTCACGTTGCCCTCCATCTTCAGCTTGATCTTCATGTCGGGC
TTGATTACGCCCATTGTGGTCTCCTCGCCCTTGCTCACCATCTCGACCTCATCTTTTTCTTCAGGGGGTG
GTGGTCTGGGTGGGGGAACCTCACCTTCTGGAAGTGGTGGTTTTGGAGGAGCAAGCTCATCAGTCAGATG
GAGATGCTCTAGGTCAGGAGGAGGAGGGGGAAAGTCTGGCTCCTGAGGCTGAAAGGCTTCTCTGACTTTG
GCCACAGCTCCCAGAATCCTGTATCCAGAATCCAAGAAACTCTTCTGCAAACCAGGATCAGAGATATTTC
CTGCTACAGCTTTAGCATCCATTACCATCGGTGATATGGTTTTGCTCAGCTCATCAGAAGCTGCTTTAAC
AGCCTCCCTGAATTTAGGGTCTTCTGAATTTTCAACCTCCCGTTTTGCCACAAGCAGGATGCGGTTCGCT
CGTCTAGCAATGCTGGTGGCTCCAGCTACCAGCATCTGAGGTTGCATATTGGCCATTGCAACTTTACATT
TATCAAGATCCTTCTTAATAGCCTCTTCTGATGCATCCAACAGAGACTTGGTATCGATGGCCTCATCCAC
CAGCCCTGTCATCTTTTCTACATTATCAATCCATTGGTTTTTCATTGTCTCAAAATGCTCATAAGCAGCT
TGATTTCCAGGATTTCTCAGGAGGATTCGAGCAGCCGATACTACCTGTGGTGTAAGCTCCCTTGCAGATT
TGACTGTTGCCTGAATGCCTTCCACAGTAGTTTTATTAGCAGTTCCAACTGCAGCTGCTTT
